>Addgene plasmid #63461 | pFusX4-53 | depositor partial sequence | sequence record 105440 | pFusX4_TCA
AGTCTTAAGCGTCTCCCCTGACCCCGGACCAAGTGGTGGCTATCGCCAGCAACGGTGGCGGCAAGCAAGC
GCTCGAAACGGTGCAGCGGCTGTTGCCGGTGCTGTGCCAGGACCATGGCCTGACTCCGGACCAAGTGGTG
GCTATCGCCAGCCACGATGGCGGCAAGCAAGCGCTCGAAACGGTGCAGCGGCTGTTGCCGGTGCTGTGCC
AGGACCATGGCCTGACCCCGGACCAAGTGGTGGCTATCGCCAGCAACATTGGCGGCAAGCAAGCGCTCGA
AACGGTGCAGCGGCTGTTGCCGGTGCTGTGCCAGGACCATGGCCGAGACGTC
