>Addgene plasmid #63461 | pFusX4-53 | depositor partial sequence | sequence record 105441 | FusX4
CGTCTCCCCTGACCCCGGACCAAGTGGTGGCTATCGAGACCGGCGCCGCTACGGGCGCGTCCCATTCGCC
ATTCAGGCTGCGCAACTGTTGGGAAGGGCGATCGGTGCGGGCTCTTCGCTATTACGCCAGCTGGCGAAAG
GGGGATGTGCTGCAAGGCGATTAAGTTGGGAACGCCAGGGTTTTCCCAGTCACGACGTTGTAAAACGACG
GCCAGTGAGCGCGCGTAATCGACTCACTATAGGGCGAATTGGGTACCGGGCCCCCCCTCGAGGTCCTCCA
GCTTTTGTTCCCTTTAGTGAGGGTTAATTGCGCGCTTGGCGTAATCATGGTCATAGCTGTTTCCTGTGTG
AAATTGTTATCCGCTCACAATTCCACACAACATACGAGCCGGAAGCATAAAGTGTAAAGCCTGGGGTGCC
TAATGAGTGAGCTAACTCACATTAATTGCGTTGCGCTCACTGCCCGCTTTCCACCGGTGGTCTCTGGCGG
CAAGCAAGCGCTCGAAACGGTGCAGCGGCTGTTGCCGGTGCTGTGCCAGGACCATGGCCGAGACGTCTAG
ACCAGCCAGGACAGAAATGCCTCGACTTCGCTGCTACCCAAGGTTGCCGGGTGACGCACACCGTGGAAAC
GGATGAAGGCACGAACCCAGTGGACATAAGCCTGTTCGGTTCGTAAGCTGTAATGCAAGTAGCGTATGCG
CTCACGCAACTGGTCCAGAACCTTGACCGAACGCAGCGGTGGTAACGGCGCAGTGGCGGTTTTCATGGCT
TGTTATGACTGTTTTTTTGGGGTACAGTCTATGCCTCGGGCATCCAAGCAGCAAGCGCGTTACGCCGTGG
GTCGATGTTTGATGTTATGGAGCAGCAACGATGTTACGCAGCAGGGCAGTCGCCCTAAAACAAAGTTAAA
CATTATGAGGGAAGCGGTGATCGCCGAAGTATCGACTCAACTATCAGAGGTAGTTGGCGTCATCGAGCGC
CATCTCGAACCGACGTTGCTGGCCGTACATTTGTACGGCTCCGCAGTGGATGGCGGCCTGAAGCCACACA
GTGATATTGATTTGCTGGTTACGGTGACCGTAAGGCTTGATGAAACAACGCGGCGAGCTTTGATCAACGA
CCTTTTGGAAACTTCGGCTTCCCCTGGAGAGAGCGAGATTCTCCGCGCTGTAGAAGTCACCATTGTTGTG
CACGACGACATCATTCCGTGGCGTTATCCAGCTAAGCGCGAACTGCAATTTGGAGAATGGCAGCGCAATG
ACATTCTTGCAGGTATCTTCGAGCCAGCCACGATCGACATTGATCTGGCTATCTTGCTGACAAAAGCAAG
AGAACATAGCGTTGCCTTGGTAGGTCCAGCGGCGGAGGAACTCTTTGATCCGGTTCCTGAACAGGATCTA
TTTGAGGCGCTAAATGAAACCTTAACGCTATGGAACTCGCCGCCCGACTGGGCTGGCGATGAGCGAAATG
TAGTGCTTACGTTGTCCCGCATTTGGTACAGCGCAGTAACCGGCAAAATCGCGCCGAAGGATGTCGCTGC
CGACTGGGCAATGGAGCGCCTGCCGGCCCAGTATCAGCCCGTCATACTTGAAGCTAGACAGGCTTATCTT
GGACAAGAAGAAGATCGCTTGGCCTCGCGCGCAGATCAGTTGGAAGAATTTGTCCACTACGTGAAAGGCG
AGATCACCAAGGTAGTCGGCAAATAACCCTCGAGCCACCCATGACCAAAATCCCTTAACGTGAGTTACGC
GTCGTTCCACTGAGCGTCAGACCCCGTAGAAAAGATCAAAGGATCTTCTTGAGATCCTTTTTTTCTGCGC
GTAATCTGCTGCTTGCAAACAAAAAAACCACCGCTACCAGCGGTGGTTTGTTTGCCGGATCAAGAGCTAC
CAACTCTTTTTCCGAAGGTAACTGGCTTCAGCAGAGCGCAGATACCAAATACTGTCCTTCTAGTGTAGCC
GTAGTTAGGCCACCACTTCAAGAACTCTGTAGCACCGCCTACATACCTCGCTCTGCTAATCCTGTTACCA
GTGGCTGCTGCCAGTGGCGATAAGTCGTGTCTTACCGGGTTGGACTCAAGACGATAGTTACCGGATAAGG
CGCAGCGGTCGGGCTGAACGGGGGGTTCGTGCACACAGCCCAGCTTGGAGCGAACGACCTACACCGAACT
GAGATACCTACAGCGTGAGCATTGAGAAAGCGCCACGCTTCCCGAAGGGAGAAAGGCGGACAGGTATCCG
GTAAGCGGCAGGGTCGGAACAGGAGAGCGCACGAGGGAGCTTCCAGGGGGAAACGCCTGGTATCTTTATA
GTCCTGTCGGGTTTCGCCACCTCTGACTTGAGCGTCGATTTTTGTGATGCTCGTCAGGGGGGCGGAGCCT
ATGGAAAAACGCCAGCAACGCGGCCTTTTTACGGTTCCTGGCCTTTTGCTGGCCTTTTGCTCACATGTTC
TTTCCTGCGTTATCCCCTGATTCTGTGGATAACCGTATTACCGCCTTTGAGTGAGCTGATACCGCTCGCC
GCAGCCGAACGACCGAGCGCAGCGAGTCAGTGAGCGAGGAAGCGGAAGAGCGCCCAATACGCAAACCGCC
TCTCCCCGCGCGTTGGCCGATTCATTAATGCAGCTGGCACGACAGGTTTCCCGACTGGAAAGCGGGCAGT
GAGCGCAACGCAATTAATACGCGTACCGCTAGCCAGGAAGAGTTTGTAGAAACGCAAAAAGGCCATCCGT
CAGGATGGCCTTCTGCTTAGTTTGATGCCTGGCAGTTTATGGCGGGCGTCCTGCCCGCCACCCTCCGGGC
CGTTGCTTCACAACGTTCAAATCCGCTCCCGGCGGATTTGTCCTACTCAGGAGAGCGTTCACCGACAAAC
AACAGATAAAACGAAAGGCCCAGTCTTCCGACTGAGCCTTTCGTTTTATTTGATGCCTGGCAGTTCCCTA
CTCTCGCGTTAACGCTAGCATGGATGTTTTCCCAGTCACGACGTTGTAAAACGACGGCCAGTCTTAAG
