>Addgene plasmid #63461 | pFusX4-53 | addgene partial sequence | sequence record 116096 | pCR8_R1 5'-cgaaccgaacaggcttatgt-3'
GGTGTGCGTCACCCGGCAACCTTGGGTAGCAGCGAAGTCGAGGCATTTCTGTCCTGGCTGGTCTAGACGT
CTCGGCCATGGTCCTGGCACAGCACCGGCAACAGCCGCTGCACCGTTTCGAGCGCTTGCTTGCCGCCAAT
GTTGCTGGCGATAGCCACCACTTGGTCCGGGGTCAGGCCATGGTCCTGGCACAGCACCGGCAACAGCCGC
TGCACCGTTTCGAGCGCTTGCTTGCCGCCATCGTGGCTGGCGATAGCCACCACTTGGTCCGGAGTCAGGC
CATGGTCCTGGCACAGCACCGGCAACAGCCGCTGCACCGTTTCGAGCGCTTGCTTGCCGCCACCGTTGCT
GGCGATAGCCACCACTTGGTCCGGGGTCAGGGGAGACGCTTAAGACTGGCCGTCGTTTTACAACGTCGTG
ACTGGGAAAACATCCATGCTAGCGTTAACGCGAGAGTAGGGAACTGCCAGGCATCAAATAAAACGAAAGG
CTCAGTCGGAAGACTGGGCCTTTCGTTTTATCTGTTGTTTGTCGGTGAACGCTCTCCTGAGTAGGACAAA
TCCGCCGGGAGCGGATTTGAACGTTGTGAAGCAACGGCCCGGAGGGTGGCGGGCAGGACGCCCGCCATAA
ACTGCCAGGCATCAAACTAAGCAGAAGGCCATCCTGACGGATGGCCTTTTT
