[The description below was written by a language model from this plasmid's Addgene catalogue record.]
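Description:
pFusX4-53 is a bacterial library plasmid from the FusX system, a one-step assembly platform for building TALE (transcription activator-like effector) DNA-binding arrays, most commonly for TALENs. It is built on the FusX4 backbone (about 3 kb without the insert), is maintained at high copy number in standard E. coli cloning strains, and is selected with spectinomycin. The record does not state the origin of replication or list any other backbone features, and no feature table is provided. The sequencing primers are named after pCR8, which hints at a related backbone, but the record does not confirm this.

The insert is a synthetic, pre-assembled trimer of TALE repeats carrying the repeat-variable diresidues NG, HD and NI. Under the standard TALE code these recognise T, C and A respectively, matching the alternative insert name X4_TCA. This trimer occupies RVD positions 10 to 12 of the final array. It was cloned into the backbone through BsaI sites that were destroyed in the process, as is typical of Golden Gate-style cloning with type IIS enzymes that cut outside their recognition sequence.

The plasmid has no expression function of its own, and the record describes no promoter or eukaryotic elements. It acts as one member of a positional library in which each plasmid holds a different three-repeat combination. Users pick the member matching the target bases at positions 10 to 12 and combine it with the corresponding modules for the other positions and a receiver vector. This produces a complete custom TALE array for genome-editing applications.
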