Addgene plasmid #63461: pFusX4-53
Purpose: Encodes RVD positions 10-12 in TALEN assembly
Depositing lab: Stephen Ekker. Depositing organization: Mayo Foundation for Medical Education and Research. Publication: FusX: A rapid one-step TALE assembly system for genome science. Ma AC, McNulty MS, Tanya PL, Jarryd CM, Martinez-Galvez G, Argue DP, Lee HB, Urban MD, Bullard CE, Blackburn PR, Man TK, Clark KJ, Ekker SC. Hum Gene Ther. 2016 Jun;27(6):451-63. doi: 10.1089/hum.2015.172 PubMed 26854857.
Backbone
  Vector backbone: FusX4
  Backbone size w/o insert (bp): 3008
  Vector type: TALEN
Growth in bacteria
  Bacterial resistance: Spectinomycin, 50 μg/mL
  Growth temperature: 37°C
  Growth strain: DH5alpha
  Copy number: High Copy
Gene/Insert
  Gene/Insert name: NG HD NI (alt name: X4_TCA)
  Species: Synthetic
  Mutation: none
  Cloning method: Restriction Enzyme; 5′ cloning site BsaI (destroyed during cloning); 3′ cloning site BsaI (destroyed during cloning)
  Sequencing primers: 5′ pCR8_F1; 3′ pCR8_R1
Terms and licenses: Academic/Nonprofit Terms; Industry Terms: Not Available to Industry
How to cite: pFusX4-53 was a gift from Stephen Ekker (Addgene plasmid # 63461 ; http://n2t.net/addgene:63461 ; RRID:Addgene_63461)
